Addgene plasmid #230659: AiP1442 - pAAV-AiE2181m-minBG-SYFP2-WPRE3-BGHpA
Purpose: AiE2181m is an enhancer sequence, designed to drive AAV-mediated transgene expression in specific populations of brain cells
Depositing lab: Allen Institute for Brain Science & Bosiljka Tasic. Depositing organization: Allen Institute. Publication: A suite of enhancer AAVs and transgenic mouse lines for genetic access to cortical cell types. Ben-Simon Y, Hooper M, Narayan S, Daigle TL, Dwivedi D, Way SW, Oster A, Stafford DA, Mich JK, Taormina MJ, Martinez RA, Opitz-Araya X, Roth JR, Alexander JR, Allen S, Amster A, Arbuckle J, Ayala A, Baker PM, Bakken TE, Barcelli T, Barta S, Bendrick J, Bertagnolli D, Bielstein C, Bishwakarma P, Bowlus J, Boyer G, Brouner K, Casian B, Casper T, Chakka AB, Chakrabarty R, Chance RK, Chavan S, Clark M, Colbert K, Collman F, Daniel S, Departee M, DiValentin P, Donadio N, Dotson N, Egdorf T, Fliss T, Gabitto M, Garcia J, Gary A, Gasperini M, Gloe J, Goldy J, Gore BB, Graybuck L, Greisman N, Haeseleer F, Halterman C, Haradon Z, Hastings SD, Helback O, Ho W, Hockemeyer D, Huang C, Huff S, Hunker A, Johansen N, Jones D, Juneau Z, Kalmbach B, Kannan M, Khem S, Kussick E, Kutsal R, Larsen R, Lee C, Lee AY, Leibly M, Lenz GH, Li S, Liang E, Lusk N, Madigan Z, Malloy J, Malone J, McCue R, Melchor J, Mollenkopf T, Moosman S, Morin E, Newman D, Ng L, Ngo K, Omstead V, Otto S, Oyama A, Pena N, Pham T, Phillips E, Pom CA, Potekhina L, Ransford S, Ray PL, Rette D, Reynoldson C, Rimorin C, Rocha D, Ruiz A, Sanchez REA, Sawyer L, Sedeno-Cortes A, Sevigny JP, Shapovalova N, Shepard N, Shulga L, Sigler AR, Siverts L, Soliman S, Somasundaram S, Staats B, Stewart K, Szelenyi E, Tieu M, Trader C, Tran A, van Velthoven CTJ, Walker M, Wang Y, Weed N, Wirthlin M, Wood T, Wynalda B, Yao Z, Zhou T, Ariza J, Dee N, Reding M, Ronellenfitch K, Mufti S, Sunkin SM, Smith KA, Esposito L, Waters J, Thyagarajan B, Yao S, Lein ES, Zeng H, Levi BP, Ngai J, Ting JT, Tasic B. Cell. 2025 May 16:S0092-8674(25)00513-6. doi: 10.1016/j.cell.2025.05.002. PubMed 40403729.
Backbone
  Vector backbone: pAAV2
  Vector type: AAV
Growth in bacteria
  Bacterial resistance: Ampicillin, 100 μg/mL
  Growth temperature: 37°C
  Growth strain: NEB Stable
  Copy number: High Copy
Gene/Insert
  Gene/Insert name: SYFP2
  Species: Synthetic
  Promoter: minBG
  Cloning method: Gibson Cloning
Terms and licenses: Academic/Nonprofit Terms; Industry Terms: Not Available to Industry
How to cite: AiP1442 - pAAV-AiE2181m-minBG-SYFP2-WPRE3-BGHpA was a gift from Allen Institute for Brain Science & Bosiljka Tasic (Addgene plasmid # 230659 ; http://n2t.net/addgene:230659 ; RRID:Addgene_230659)
