[The description below was written by a language model from this plasmid's Addgene catalogue record and pLannotate feature annotations shown in this document.]
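Description:
AiP1442 - pAAV-AiE2181m-minBG-SYFP2-WPRE3-BGHpA is a roughly 5.1 kb AAV transfer plasmid built on a pAAV2 backbone, intended for packaging a reporter genome into recombinant adeno-associated virus for delivery to brain tissue. In bacteria it is maintained as a high-copy plasmid through a ColE1/pUC-type origin and selected with ampicillin via the β-lactamase gene and its native promoter. An f1 phage origin is also present in the backbone. The expression cassette is flanked by AAV2 inverted terminal repeats, which are the cis elements needed for replication and encapsidation of the viral genome. The annotation detects the downstream ITR in full but only short fragments of the upstream one, which may reflect the difficulty of sequencing or matching these structured repeats rather than a real truncation. Small annotated hits to M13 gene XI, bom and rop appear to be incidental fragments.

The payload places the enhancer AiE2181m upstream of a minimal beta-globin promoter (minBG). The minimal promoter has little activity on its own, so transcription depends on the enhancer, which is designed to restrict expression to specific populations of brain cells. The record does not say which populations. Neither the enhancer nor minBG is annotated in the feature table, but the unannotated stretch between the upstream ITR and the reporter is where they would sit. The cassette drives SYFP2, a rapidly maturing monomeric yellow fluorescent protein derived from Aequorea victoria. It is followed by WPRE3, a shortened woodchuck hepatitis virus posttranscriptional element that boosts transcript expression while saving packaging space, and by the bovine growth hormone polyadenylation signal. The construct belongs to a collection of enhancer AAVs for genetic access to cortical cell types, and it serves to fluorescently label the cells in which the enhancer is active.
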