Features (pLannotate 1.2.2; 15 found; start..end, strand, type, name):
     12..39      +  repeat_region  AAV2 ITR (fragment): inverted terminal repeat of adeno-associated virus serotype 2 inverted
     68..95      +  repeat_region  AAV2 ITR (fragment): inverted terminal repeat of adeno-associated virus serotype 2 inverted
    492..508     -  CDS            M13 gene XI (fragment): pXI; XI; phage assembly
   1069..1785    +  CDS            SYFP2: SYFP2 is a basic (constitutively fluorescent) yellow fluorescent protein published in 2006, derived from Aequorea victoria. It is reported to be a very rapidly-maturing monomer with moderate acid sensitivity.
   1825..1982    +  misc_feature   WPRE (fragment): woodchuck hepatitis virus posttranscriptional regulatory element
   1988..2068    +  misc_feature   WPRE (fragment): woodchuck hepatitis virus posttranscriptional regulatory element
   2085..2196    +  polyA_signal   bGH poly(A) signal: bovine growth hormone polyadenylation signal
   2314..2454    +  repeat_region  AAV2 ITR: inverted terminal repeat of adeno-associated virus serotype 2 inverted
   2459..2510    -  misc_feature   bom (fragment): basis of mobility region from pBR322
   2529..2984    +  rep_origin     f1 ori (sequence partly withheld): f1 bacteriophage origin of replication; arrow indicates direction of (+) strand synthesis
   2985..3034    -  misc_feature   bom (fragment): basis of mobility region from pBR322
   3136..3171    -  CDS            rop (fragment): Rop protein, which maintains plasmids at low copy number; rop
   3266..3370    +  promoter       AmpR promoter: bla
   3371..4231    +  CDS            AmpR: β-lactamase; bla; confers resistance to ampicillin, carbenicillin, and related antibiotics
   4402..4990    +  rep_origin     ori: high-copy-number ColE1/pMB1/pBR322/pUC origin of replication
>Addgene plasmid #230659 | AiP1442 - pAAV-AiE2181m-minBG-SYFP2-WPRE3-BGHpA | addgene full sequence | sequence record 471011 | Addgene NGS Result
CCTGCAGGCAGCTGCGCGCTCGCTCGCTCACTGAGGCCGCCCGGGCGTCGGGCGACCTTTGGTCGCCCGG
CCTCAGTGAGCGAGCGAGCGCGCAGAGAGGGAGTGGCCAACTCCATCACTAGGGGTTCCTGCGGCCGCAC
GCGTTGTAAGAGTAATAATCGCCGGCGATTACATGTGGTTGCTGGGTTTTGAACTCAGGACCTTCGGAAG
AGCAGTCAGTGCTCTTAACGGCTGAGCCATCTCTCCATCCCTCCACTTAACTCTTTCTCATCCCTGCTAC
TCAGTTCTGTCTGCACCCCTGGCCAGGGCTGTCTGCTGGACCCCACAGTTTGTTTCTTTGCAATTGTATC
TTTACAGTTTCTAAGAATGAAACTCTAAAGCCTTGTGCCTTTGACTGTCTGTGTTTCTACCCAGGAAGCC
GGCATGTGTCTTCTTGGCTCTCTCAATACTCCTTTGTGGCTTTTAAAAAAAAATGTTGCCTTTTGTTTCC
TTTTTTCAAATATATTTTTATCACTACTTTGTTTGTGGGTTCTTGGTGGGTTCCTCTTTTATCTGTCTCC
TAACAATATCTTCTTGGCTCAGCCCAGCTTCTCCTGACTCTACTGTCTTCTCTCTGCTTCGTCTGTCTCC
TGGACCCCATTTCTGCCTACTCCCCAATCCTATACTTTCTCTTTTACTACTACCCTTTCCAACTCCTTAC
TCTCCCGCCCCACCCCTGACAAGTTCAAGAGCCAACAGTCACTGAAGAGCATAGGGCCATTCAAAGGGCT
GATGCATACAACATTCATACTACACGCCTCCCCACTCACTTTAGCTACTAATCATGCAGTTTTGAAGCTG
CTTCTCGGTTCTTTCCACGCCTTTGGCAGGGTTCTCGGGTCTGGTGTGATCTTTCTGTTGATTCTCAGGA
GCGCATCCACAACTGAGCTAACCTAACAGTGCGGCTTCTCTTTCCCGTAATCGCCGGCGGAGCTCGGGCT
GGGCATAAAAGTCAGGGCAGAGCCATCTATTGCTTACATTTGCTTCTGGGATCCAGATCTTTCGAAGCTA
GCGCTACCGGTCGCCACCATGGTGAGCAAGGGCGAGGAGCTGTTCACCGGGGTGGTGCCCATCCTGGTCG
AGCTGGACGGCGACGTAAACGGCCACAAGTTCAGCGTGTCCGGCGAGGGCGAGGGCGATGCCACCTACGG
CAAGCTGACCCTGAAGCTGATCTGCACCACCGGCAAGCTGCCCGTGCCCTGGCCCACCCTCGTGACCACC
CTGGGCTACGGCGTGCAGTGCTTCGCCCGCTACCCCGACCACATGAAGCAGCACGACTTCTTCAAGTCCG
CCATGCCCGAAGGCTACGTCCAGGAGCGCACCATCTTCTTCAAGGACGACGGCAACTACAAGACCCGCGC
CGAGGTGAAGTTCGAGGGCGACACCCTGGTGAACCGCATCGAGCTGAAGGGCATCGACTTCAAGGAGGAC
GGCAACATCCTGGGGCACAAGCTGGAGTACAACTACAACAGCCACAACGTCTATATCACCGCCGACAAGC
AGAAGAACGGCATCAAGGCCAACTTCAAGATCCGCCACAACATCGAGGACGGCGGCGTGCAGCTCGCCGA
CCACTACCAGCAGAACACCCCCATCGGCGACGGCCCCGTGCTGCTGCCCGACAACCACTACCTGAGCTAC
CAGTCCAAGCTGAGCAAAGACCCCAACGAGAAGCGCGATCACATGGTCCTGCTGGAGTTCGTGACCGCCG
CCGGGATCACTCTCGGCATGGACGAGCTGTACAAGTAAGTCGACGGCGCGCCGCGGCCGCGAATTCGATA
TCATAATCAACCTCTGGATTACAAAATTTGTGAAAGATTGACTGGTATTCTTAACTATGTTGCTCCTTTT
ACGCTATGTGGATACGCTGCTTTAATGCCTTTGTATCATGCTATTGCTTCCCGTATGGCTTTCATTTTCT
CCTCCTTGTATAAATCCTGGTTAGTTCTTGCCACGGCGGAACTCATCGCCGCCTGCCTTGCCCGCTGCTG
GACAGGGGCTCGGCTGTTGGGCACTGACAATTCCGTGGCTCGAGAGATCTTCGACTGTGCCTTCTAGTTG
CCAGCCATCTGTTGTTTGCCCCTCCCCCGTGCCTTCCTTGACCCTGGAAGGTGCCACTCCCACTGTCCTT
TCCTAATAAAATGAGGAAATTGCATCGCATTGTCTGAGTAGGTGTCATTCTATTCTGGGGGGTGGGGTGG
GGCAGGACAGCAAGGGGGAGGATTGGGAAGACAATAGCAGGCATGAGATCTCACGTGCGGACCGAGCGGC
CGCAGGAACCCCTAGTGATGGAGTTGGCCACTCCCTCTCTGCGCGCTCGCTCGCTCACTGAGGCCGGGCG
ACCAAAGGTCGCCCGACGCCCGGGCTTTGCCCGGGCGGCCTCAGTGAGCGAGCGAGCGCGCAGCTGCCTG
CAGGGGCGCCTGATGCGGTATTTTCTCCTTACGCATCTGTGCGGTATTTCACACCGCATA
[95 nt withheld, positions 2511-2605]
T
[46 nt withheld, positions 2607-2652]
C
[141 nt withheld, positions 2654-2794]
CCTTTGACGTTGGAGTCCACGTTCTTT
[37 nt withheld, positions 2822-2858]
ACTCTATCTCGGGCTATTCTTTTGATTTATAAGGGATTTTGCCGATTTCGGTCTATTGGTTAAAAAATGA
GCTGATTTAACAAAAATTTAACGCGAATTTTAACAAAATATTAACGTTTACAATTTTATGGTGCACTCTC
AGTACAATCTGCTCTGATGCCGCATAGTTAAGCCAGCCCCGACACCCGCCAACACCCGCTGACGCGCCCT
GACGGGCTTGTCTGCTCCCGGCATCCGCTTACAGACAAGCTGTGACCGTCTCCGGGAGCTGCATGTGTCA
GAGGTTTTCACCGTCATCACCGAAACGCGCGAGACGAAAGGGCCTCGTGATACGCCTATTTTTATAGGTT
AATGTCATGATAATAATGGTTTCTTAGACGTCAGGTGGCACTTTTCGGGGAAATGTGCGCGGAACCCCTA
TTTGTTTATTTTTCTAAATACATTCAAATATGTATCCGCTCATGAGACAATAACCCTGATAAATGCTTCA
ATAATATTGAAAAAGGAAGAGTATGAGTATTCAACATTTCCGTGTCGCCCTTATTCCCTTTTTTGCGGCA
TTTTGCCTTCCTGTTTTTGCTCACCCAGAAACGCTGGTGAAAGTAAAAGATGCTGAAGATCAGTTGGGTG
CACGAGTGGGTTACATCGAACTGGATCTCAACAGCGGTAAGATCCTTGAGAGTTTTCGCCCCGAAGAACG
TTTTCCAATGATGAGCACTTTTAAAGTTCTGCTATGTGGCGCGGTATTATCCCGTATTGACGCCGGGCAA
GAGCAACTCGGTCGCCGCATACACTATTCTCAGAATGACTTGGTTGAGTACTCACCAGTCACAGAAAAGC
ATCTTACGGATGGCATGACAGTAAGAGAATTATGCAGTGCTGCCATAACCATGAGTGATAACACTGCGGC
CAACTTACTTCTGACAACGATCGGAGGACCGAAGGAGCTAACCGCTTTTTTGCACAACATGGGGGATCAT
GTAACTCGCCTTGATCGTTGGGAACCGGAGCTGAATGAAGCCATACCAAACGACGAGCGTGACACCACGA
TGCCTGTAGCAATGGCAACAACGTTGCGCAAACTATTAACTGGCGAACTACTTACTCTAGCTTCCCGGCA
ACAATTAATAGACTGGATGGAGGCGGATAAAGTTGCAGGACCACTTCTGCGCTCGGCCCTTCCGGCTGGC
TGGTTTATTGCTGATAAATCTGGAGCCGGTGAGCGTGGGTCTCGCGGTATCATTGCAGCACTGGGGCCAG
ATGGTAAGCCCTCCCGTATCGTAGTTATCTACACGACGGGGAGTCAGGCAACTATGGATGAACGAAATAG
ACAGATCGCTGAGATAGGTGCCTCACTGATTAAGCATTGGTAACTGTCAGACCAAGTTTACTCATATATA
CTTTAGATTGATTTAAAACTTCATTTTTAATTTAAAAGGATCTAGGTGAAGATCCTTTTTGATAATCTCA
TGACCAAAATCCCTTAACGTGAGTTTTCGTTCCACTGAGCGTCAGACCCCGTAGAAAAGATCAAAGGATC
TTCTTGAGATCCTTTTTTTCTGCGCGTAATCTGCTGCTTGCAAACAAAAAAACCACCGCTACCAGCGGTG
GTTTGTTTGCCGGATCAAGAGCTACCAACTCTTTTTCCGAAGGTAACTGGCTTCAGCAGAGCGCAGATAC
CAAATACTGTTCTTCTAGTGTAGCCGTAGTTAGGCCACCACTTCAAGAACTCTGTAGCACCGCCTACATA
CCTCGCTCTGCTAATCCTGTTACCAGTGGCTGCTGCCAGTGGCGATAAGTCGTGTCTTACCGGGTTGGAC
TCAAGACGATAGTTACCGGATAAGGCGCAGCGGTCGGGCTGAACGGGGGGTTCGTGCACACAGCCCAGCT
TGGAGCGAACGACCTACACCGAACTGAGATACCTACAGCGTGAGCTATGAGAAAGCGCCACGCTTCCCGA
AGGGAGAAAGGCGGACAGGTATCCGGTAAGCGGCAGGGTCGGAACAGGAGAGCGCACGAGGGAGCTTCCA
GGGGGAAACGCCTGGTATCTTTATAGTCCTGTCGGGTTTCGCCACCTCTGACTTGAGCGTCGATTTTTGT
GATGCTCGTCAGGGGGGCGGAGCCTATGGAAAAACGCCAGCAACGCGGCCTTTTTACGGTTCCTGGCCTT
TTGCTGGCCTTTTGCTCACATGT
